Addgene plasmid #192843: pGEMT-mMyh3CDS
Purpose: Plasmid to produce ISH probe for mMyh3 gene with CDS sequence
Depositing lab: Masafumi Inui. Depositing organization: Meiji University. Publication: Digoxigenin-labeled RNA probes for untranslated regions enable the isoform-specific gene expression analysis of myosin heavy chains in whole-mount in situ hybridization. Tanji M, Wada K, Sakamoto K, Ono Y, Inui M. Dev Growth Differ. 2022 Dec 14. doi: 10.1111/dgd.12832. PubMed 36517457.
Backbone
  Vector backbone: pGEM-Teasy
  Backbone manufacturer: Promega
  Backbone size w/o insert (bp): 3016
  Total vector size (bp): 4074
Growth in bacteria
  Bacterial resistance: Ampicillin, 100 μg/mL
  Growth temperature: 37°C
  Growth strain: DH5alpha
  Copy number: High Copy
Gene/Insert
  Gene/Insert name: myosin heavy chain 3 (alt name: Myh3)
  Species: M. musculus (mouse)
  Insert size (bp): 1058
  GenBank ID: NM_001099635
  Entrez Gene: Myh3 (a.k.a. MyHC-emb, Myhs-e, Myhse)
  Cloning method: Restriction Enzyme; 5′ cloning site EcoRI (not destroyed); 3′ cloning site EcoRI (not destroyed)
  Sequencing primers: 5′ T7; 3′ SP6
Terms and licenses: Academic/Nonprofit Terms; Industry Terms: Not Available to Industry
How to cite: pGEMT-mMyh3CDS was a gift from Masafumi Inui (Addgene plasmid # 192843 ; http://n2t.net/addgene:192843 ; RRID:Addgene_192843)
