[The description below was written by a language model from this plasmid's Addgene catalogue record and pLannotate feature annotations shown in this document.]
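Description:
pGEMT-mMyh3CDS is a small bacterial cloning and in vitro transcription plasmid built on the Promega pGEM-T Easy backbone, carrying a roughly 1.06 kb fragment from the coding sequence of mouse myosin heavy chain 3 (Myh3, the embryonic myosin heavy chain isoform). The whole plasmid is about 4.1 kb. It is maintained in E. coli at high copy number through a ColE1/pUC-type origin and selected with ampicillin via the β-lactamase gene and its native promoter. An f1 phage origin is also present, which in principle allows single-stranded DNA production.

The Myh3 fragment sits in the multiple cloning site, flanked by retained EcoRI sites, and interrupts the lacZα region; the lac promoter, operator and CAP site remaining from the backbone are the elements normally used for blue/white screening. The insert lies between opposing bacteriophage T7 and SP6 promoters, so linearised template can be transcribed from either side to give sense or antisense RNA. In the sequenced record the coding strand of the insert runs in the T7 direction, implying that SP6 would yield the antisense strand. The automated annotation labels the insert as a fragment of rabbit MYH7, which reflects the strong sequence conservation among myosin heavy chain family members rather than the true identity of the insert; a short hornet peptide hit next to the insert is likewise most likely spurious.

The stated purpose is production of RNA probes for in situ hybridisation against Myh3. The associated work compares digoxigenin-labelled probes for isoform-specific detection of myosin heavy chains in whole-mount in situ hybridisation, with this construct providing the coding-sequence probe, as opposed to the untranslated-region probes.
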