Features (pLannotate 1.2.2; 14 found; start..end, strand, type, name):
    523..627     -  promoter       AmpR promoter: bla
    654..704     +  misc_feature   bom (fragment): basis of mobility region from pBR322
    732..1160    -  rep_origin     f1 ori (sequence partly withheld): f1 bacteriophage origin of replication; arrow indicates direction of (+) strand synthesis
   1164..1321    -  CDS            lacZα (fragment): LacZα fragment of β-galactosidase; lacZ fragment
   1324..1342    +  promoter       T7 promoter: promoter for bacteriophage T7 RNA polymerase
   1403..2461    +  CDS            MYH7 (fragment): MYH7_RABIT - Experimental evidence at protein level: Swiss-Prot protein existence level 1. Myosins are actin-based motor molecules with ATPase activity essential for muscle contraction. Forms regular bipolar thick filaments that, together with actin thin filaments, constitute the fundamental contractile unit of skeletal and cardiac muscle. From Oryctolagus cuniculus (Rabbit).
   2468..2530    -  CDS            VESPI_VESMG (fragment): Experimental evidence at protein level: Swiss-Prot protein existence level 1. Shows contractile activity on isolated ileum smooth muscle. From Vespa magnifica (Hornet).
   2542..2560    -  promoter       SP6 promoter: promoter for bacteriophage SP6 RNA polymerase
   2602..2618    -  protein_bind   lac operator: The lac repressor binds to the lac operator to inhibit transcription in E. coli. This inhibition can be relieved by adding lactose or isopropyl-β-D-thiogalactopyranoside (IPTG). lac repressor encoded by lacI
   2626..2656    -  promoter       lac promoter: promoter for the E. coli lac operon
   2671..2692    -  protein_bind   CAP binding site: CAP binding activates transcription in the presence of cAMP. E. coli catabolite activator protein
   2705..2797    -  CDS            lacI (fragment): lac repressor; lacI; The lac repressor binds to the lac operator to inhibit transcription in E. coli. This inhibition can be relieved by adding lactose or isopropyl-β-D-thiogalactopyranoside (IPTG).
   2980..3568    -  rep_origin     ori: high-copy-number ColE1/pMB1/pBR322/pUC origin of replication
   3739..522     -  CDS            AmpR (across the origin): β-lactamase; bla; confers resistance to ampicillin, carbenicillin, and related antibiotics
>Addgene plasmid #192843 | pGEMT-mMyh3CDS | addgene full sequence | sequence record 380192 | Addgene NGS Result
GTCGTTTGGTATGGCTTCATTCAGCTCCGGTTCCCAACGATCAAGGCGAGTTACATGATCCCCCATGTTG
TGCAAAAAAGCGGTTAGCTCCTTCGGTCCTCCGATCGTTGTCAGAAGTAAGTTGGCCGCAGTGTTATCAC
TCATGGTTATGGCAGCACTGCATAATTCTCTTACTGTCATGCCATCCGTAAGATGCTTTTCTGTGACTGG
TGAGTACTCAACCAAGTCATTCTGAGAATAGTGTATGCGGCGACCGAGTTGCTCTTGCCCGGCGTCAATA
CGGGATAATACCGCGCCACATAGCAGAACTTTAAAAGTGCTCATCATTGGAAAACGTTCTTCGGGGCGAA
AACTCTCAAGGATCTTACCGCTGTTGAGATCCAGTTCGATGTAACCCACTCGTGCACCCAACTGATCTTC
AGCATCTTTTACTTTCACCAGCGTTTCTGGGTGAGCAAAAACAGGAAGGCAAAATGCCGCAAAAAAGGGA
ATAAGGGCGACACGGAAATGTTGAATACTCATACTCTTCCTTTTTCAATATTATTGAAGCATTTATCAGG
GTTATTGTCTCATGAGCGGATACATATTTGAATGTATTTAGAAAAATAAACAAATAGGGGTTCCGCGCAC
ATTTCCCCGAAAAGTGCCACCTGATGCGGTGTGAAATACCGCACAGATGCGTAAGGAGAAAATACCGCAT
CAGGAAATTGTAAGCGTTAATATTTTGTTAAAATTCGCGTTAAATTTTTGTTAAATCAGCTCATTTTTTA
ACCAATAGGCCGAAATCGGCAAAATCCCTTATAAATCAAAAGAATAGACCGAGATAGGGT
[37 nt withheld, positions 831-867]
AAAGAACGTGGACTCCAACGTCAAAGG
[49 nt withheld, positions 895-943]
T
[91 nt withheld, positions 945-1035]
G
[124 nt withheld, positions 1037-1160]
CCATTCGCCATTCAGGCTGCGCAACTGTTGGGAAGGGCGATCGGTGCGGGCCTCTTCGCTATTACGCCAG
CTGGCGAAAGGGGGATGTGCTGCAAGGCGATTAAGTTGGGTAACGCCAGGGTTTTCCCAGTCACGACGTT
GTAAAACGACGGCCAGTGAATTGTAATACGACTCACTATAGGGCGAATTGGGCCCGACGTCGCATGCTCC
CGGCCGCCATGGCGGCCGCGGGAATTCGATTCGTTTTGGACATTGCGGGTTTTGAAATTTTTGAGTATAA
CAGCCTGGAGCAGCTGTGCATCAACTTCACCAACGAGAAACTGCAACAGTTTTTCAACCACCACATGTTC
GTGCTGGAACAGGAGGAATACAAGAAGGAGGGCATCGAGTGGACCTTCATCGACTTCGGGATGGACCTGG
CAGCCTGCATCGAGCTCATCGAGAAGCCGATGGGCATCTTCTCCATCCTGGAAGAGGAGTGCATGTTCCC
CAAGGCGACAGACACCTCCTTCAAGAACAAGCTGTATGACCAGCACCTGGGAAAGTCCAACAACTTCCAG
AAACCTAAGGTGGTCAAAGGCAAGGCTGAAGCCCACTTCTCCCTGGTGCACTATGCGGGCACCGTGGACT
ACAGTGTCTCAGGCTGGCTGGAGAAGAACAAGGACCCCCTGAATGAGACCGTGGTGGGACTGTACCAGAA
GTCCTCCAACAGACTCCTGGCACATCTCTATGCCACCTTCGCTACAACAGATGCGGACGGTGGGAAGAAG
AAAGTCGCTAAGAAGAAAGGCTCTTCCTTCCAAACCGTCTCTGCACTGTTCAGGGAAAACTTGAACAAGC
TGATGTCCAATTTAAGAACCACACACCCACACTTTGTACGCTGTATAATACCCAACGAAACCAAGACCCC
AGGGGCCATGGAACACAGCCTTGTCCTGCACCAGCTCAGGTGTAACGGGGTGCTGGAAGGCATCCGGATC
TGCAGGAAGGGCTTCCCCAACAGGATCCTGTATGGAGACTTTAAACAGAGATACCGAGTGCTGAACGCCA
GTGCCATCCCAGAAGGCCAGTTCATTGACAGCAAGAAAGCTTGCGAGAAACTCTTGGCTTCCATTGACAT
CGACCACACACAGTACAAATTTGGACACACCAAGGTGTTCTTTAAGGCTGGCTTGCTAGGAACCCTGGAA
GAGATGCGGGATGAGCGTTTGGCCAAACTGATCACTCGGACACAAGCCGTGTGCAGAGGGTTTCTCATGC
GTGTGGAATTCCAGAAGATGATGCAGAGGAGGGAGTCCATAAATCACTAGTGAATTCGCGGCCGCCTGCA
GGTCGACCATATGGGAGAGCTCCCAACGCGTTGGATGCATAGCTTGAGTATTCTATAGTGTCACCTAAAT
AGCTTGGCGTAATCATGGTCATAGCTGTTTCCTGTGTGAAATTGTTATCCGCTCACAATTCCACACAACA
TACGAGCCGGAAGCATAAAGTGTAAAGCCTGGGGTGCCTAATGAGTGAGCTAACTCACATTAATTGCGTT
GCGCTCACTGCCCGCTTTCCAGTCGGGAAACCTGTCGTGCCAGCTGCATTAATGAATCGGCCAACGCGCG
GGGAGAGGCGGTTTGCGTATTGGGCGCTCTTCCGCTTCCTCGCTCACTGACTCGCTGCGCTCGGTCGTTC
GGCTGCGGCGAGCGGTATCAGCTCACTCAAAGGCGGTAATACGGTTATCCACAGAATCAGGGGATAACGC
AGGAAAGAACATGTGAGCAAAAGGCCAGCAAAAGGCCAGGAACCGTAAAAAGGCCGCGTTGCTGGCGTTT
TTCCATAGGCTCCGCCCCCCTGACGAGCATCACAAAAATCGACGCTCAAGTCAGAGGTGGCGAAACCCGA
CAGGACTATAAAGATACCAGGCGTTTCCCCCTGGAAGCTCCCTCGTGCGCTCTCCTGTTCCGACCCTGCC
GCTTACCGGATACCTGTCCGCCTTTCTCCCTTCGGGAAGCGTGGCGCTTTCTCATAGCTCACGCTGTAGG
TATCTCAGTTCGGTGTAGGTCGTTCGCTCCAAGCTGGGCTGTGTGCACGAACCCCCCGTTCAGCCCGACC
GCTGCGCCTTATCCGGTAACTATCGTCTTGAGTCCAACCCGGTAAGACACGACTTATCGCCACTGGCAGC
AGCCACTGGTAACAGGATTAGCAGAGCGAGGTATGTAGGCGGTGCTACAGAGTTCTTGAAGTGGTGGCCT
AACTACGGCTACACTAGAAGAACAGTATTTGGTATCTGCGCTCTGCTGAAGCCAGTTACCTTCGGAAAAA
GAGTTGGTAGCTCTTGATCCGGCAAACAAACCACCGCTGGTAGCGGTGGTTTTTTTGTTTGCAAGCAGCA
GATTACGCGCAGAAAAAAAGGATCTCAAGAAGATCCTTTGATCTTTTCTACGGGGTCTGACGCTCAGTGG
AACGAAAACTCACGTTAAGGGATTTTGGTCATGAGATTATCAAAAAGGATCTTCACCTAGATCCTTTTAA
ATTAAAAATGAAGTTTTAAATCAATCTAAAGTATATATGAGTAAACTTGGTCTGACAGTTACCAATGCTT
AATCAGTGAGGCACCTATCTCAGCGATCTGTCTATTTCGTTCATCCATAGTTGCCTGACTCCCCGTCGTG
TAGATAACTACGATACGGGAGGGCTTACCATCTGGCCCCAGTGCTGCAATGATACCGCGAGACCCACGCT
CACCGGCTCCAGATTTATCAGCAATAAACCAGCCAGCCGGAAGGGCCGAGCGCAGAAGTGGTCCTGCAAC
TTTATCCGCCTCCATCCAGTCTATTAATTGTTGCCGGGAAGCTAGAGTAAGTAGTTCGCCAGTTAATAGT
TTGCGCAACGTTGTTGCCATTGCTACAGGCATCGTGGTGTCACGCTC
